>Addgene plasmid #171290 | pFTK018 | depositor full sequence | sequence record 332258 | pFTK018 sequence 2702 bps
GTGGCTCTTCAGTGGACGAAAGGGCCTCGTGATACGCCTATTTTTATAGGTTAATGTCATGATAATAATG
GTTTCTTAGACGTCAGGTGGCACTTTTCGGGGAAATGTGCGCGGAACCCCTATTTGTTTATTTTTCTAAA
TACATTCAAATATGTATCCGCTCATGAGACAATAACCCTGATAAATGCTTCAATAATATTGAAAAAGGAA
GAGTATGCGCTCACGCAACTGGTCCAGAACCTTGACCGAACGCAGCGGTGGTAACGGCGCAGTGGCGGTT
TTCATGGCTTGTTATGACTGTTTTTTTGGGGTACAGTCTATGCCTCGGGCATCCAAGCAGCAAGCGCGTT
ACGCCGTGGGTCGATGTTTGATGTTATGGAGCAGCAACGATGTTACGCAGCAGGGCAGTCGCCCTAAAAC
AAAGTTAAACATCATGAGGGAAGCGGTGATCGCCGAAGTATCGACTCAACTATCAGAGGTAGTTGGCGTC
ATCGAGCGCCATCTCGAACCGACGTTGCTGGCCGTACATTTGTACGGCTCCGCAGTGGATGGCGGCCTGA
AGCCACACAGCGATATTGATTTGCTGGTTACGGTGACCGTAAGGCTTGATGAAACAACGCGGCGAGCTTT
GATCAACGACCTTTTGGAAACTTCGGCTTCCCCTGGAGAGAGCGAGATTCTCCGCGCTGTAGAAGTCACC
ATTGTTGTGCACGACGACATCATTCCGTGGCGTTATCCAGCTAAGCGCGAACTGCAATTTGGAGAATGGC
AGCGCAATGACATTCTTGCAGGTATCTTCGAGCCAGCCACGATCGACATTGATCTGGCTATCTTGCTGAC
AAAAGCAAGAGAACATAGCGTTGCCTTGGTAGGTCCAGCGGCGGAGGAACTCTTTGATCCGGTTCCTGAA
CAGGATCTATTTGAGGCGCTAAATGAAACCTTAACGCTATGGAACTCGCCGCCCGACTGGGCTGGCGATG
AGCGAAATGTAGTGCTTACGTTGTCCCGCATTTGGTACAGCGCAGTAACCGGCAAAATCGCGCCGAAGGA
TGTCGCTGCCGACTGGGCAATGGAGCGCCTGCCGGCCCAGTATCAGCCCGTCATACTTGAAGCTAGACAG
GCTTATCTTGGACAAGAAGAAGATCGCTTGGCCTCGCGCGCAGATCAGTTGGAAGAATTTGTCCATTACG
TAAAAGGCGAGATCACCAAGGTAGTCGGCAAATAACTGTCAGACCAAGTTTACTCATATATACTTTAGAT
TGATTTAAAACTTCATTTTTAATTTAAAAGGATCTAGGTGAAGATCCTTTTTGATAATCTCATGACCAAA
ATCCCTTAACGTGAGTTTTCGTTCCACTGAGCGTCAGACCCCGTAGAAAAGATCAAAGGATCTTCTTGAG
ATCCTTTTTTTCTGCGCGTAATCTGCTGCTTGCAAACAAAAAAACCACCGCTACCAGCGGTGGTTTGTTT
GCCGGATCAAGAGCTACCAACTCTTTTTCCGAAGGTAACTGGCTTCAGCAGAGCGCAGATACCAAATACT
GTCCTTCTAGTGTAGCCGTAGTTAGGCCACCACTTCAAGAACTCTGTAGCACCGCCTACATACCTCGCTC
TGCTAATCCTGTTACCAGTGGCTGCTGCCAGTGGCGATAAGTCGTGTCTTACCGGGTTGGACTCAAGACG
ATAGTTACCGGATAAGGCGCAGCGGTCGGGCTGAACGGGGGGTTCGTGCACACAGCCCAGCTTGGAGCGA
ACGACCTACACCGAACTGAGATACCTACAGCGTGAGCTATGAGAAAGCGCCACGCTTCCCGAAGGGAGAA
AGGCGGACAGGTATCCGGTAAGCGGCAGGGTCGGAACAGGAGAGCGCACGAGGGAGCTTCCAGGGGGAAA
CGCCTGGTATCTTTATAGTCCTGTCGGGTTTCGCCACCTCTGACTTGAGCGTCGATTTTTGTGATGCTCG
TCAGGGGGGCGGAGCCTATGGAAAAACGCCAGCAACGCGGCCTTTTTACGGTTCCTGGCCTTTTGCTGGC
CTTTTGCTCACATGTTCTTTCCTGCGTTATCCCCTGATTCTGTGGATAACCGTATTACCGCCTTTGAGTG
AGCTGATACCGCTCGCCGCAGCCGAACGACCGAGCGCAGCGAGTCAGTGAGCGAGGAAGCGGAAGAGCGC
CCAATACGCAAACCGCCTCTCCCCGCGCGTTGGCCGATTCATTAATCACTCTGTGGTCTCAGGAGGCCCT
TTCGTATTCACTCGAGTTTACCACTCCCTATCAGTGATAGAGAAAAGTGAAAGTCGAGTTTACCACTCCC
TATCAGTGATAGAGAAAAGTGAAAGTCGAGTTTACCACTCCCTATCAGTGATAGAGAAAAGTGAAAGTCG
AGTTTACCACTCCCTATCAGTGATAGAGAAAAGTGAAAGTCGAGTTTACCACTCCCTATCAGTGATAGAG
AAAAGTGAAAGTCGAGTTTACCACTCCCTATCAGTGATAGAGAAAAGTGAAAGTCGAGCTCCCCATCTTC
AGTATATTCATCTTCCCATCCAAGAACCTTTATTTCCCCTAAGTAAGTACTTTGCTACATCCATACTCCA
TCCTTCCCATCCCTTATTCCTTTGAACCTTTCAGTTCGAGCTTTCCCACTTCATCGCAGCTTGACTAACA
GCTACCCCGCTTGAGCAGACATCACCAATGTGAGACCACGAA
Features (pLannotate 1.2.2; 8 found; start..end, strand, type, name):
    110..214     +  promoter       AmpR promoter: bla
    205..285     -  CDS            int (fragment): INT2_ECOLX - Protein inferred from homology: Swiss-Prot protein existence level 3. Putative integrase believed to be involved in the insertion of antibiotic resistance genes into plasmids and transposons. From Escherichia coli.
    371..427     +  CDS            GmR (fragment): gentamycin acetyltransferase; aacC1; confers resistance to gentamycin
    434..1222    +  CDS            aadA: S3AD_ECOLX - Experimental evidence at protein level: Swiss-Prot protein existence level 1. Mediates bacterial resistance to the antibiotics streptomycin and spectinomycin. From Escherichia coli.
   1396..1984    +  rep_origin     ori: high-copy-number ColE1/pMB1/pBR322/pUC origin of replication
   2167..2216    +  CDS            lacI (fragment): lac repressor; lacI; The lac repressor binds to the lac operator to inhibit transcription in E. coli. This inhibition can be relieved by adding lactose or isopropyl-β-D-thiogalactopyranoside (IPTG).
   2265..2508    +  protein_bind   tetracycline response element (fragment): contains seven copies of the tetracycline operator tetO tetracycline repressor TetR
   2563..2678    +  intron         gpdA intron: gpdA; intron from the Aspergillus nidulans glyceraldehyde-3-phosphate dehydrogenase gene (Punt et al., 1990)
