>Addgene plasmid #171290 | pFTK018 | addgene full sequence | sequence record 349664 | Addgene NGS Result
GTGGCTCTTCAGTGGACGAAAGGGCCTCGTGATACGCCTATTTTTATAGGTTAATGTCATGATAATAATG
GTTTCTTAGACGTCAGGTGGCACTTTTCGGGGAAATGTGCGCGGAACCCCTATTTGTTTATTTTTCTAAA
TACATTCAAATATGTATCCGCTCATGAGACAATAACCCTGATAAATGCTTCAATAATATTGAAAAAGGAA
GAGTATGCGCTCACGCAACTGGTCCAGAACCTTGACCGAACGCAGCGGTGGTAACGGCGCAGTGGCGGTT
TTCATGGCTTGTTATGACTGTTTTTTTTTGGGGTACAGTCTATGCCTCGGGCATCCAAGCAGCAAGCGCG
TTACGCCGTGGGTCGATGTTTGATGTTATGGAGCAGCAACGATGTTACGCAGCAGGGCAGTCGCCCTAAA
ACAAAGTTAAACATCATGAGGGAAGCGGTGATCGCCGAAGTATCGACTCAACTATCAGAGGTAGTTGGCG
TCATCGAGCGCCATCTCGAACCGACGTTGCTGGCCGTACATTTGTACGGCTCCGCAGTGGATGGCGGCCT
GAAGCCACACAGCGATATTGATTTGCTGGTTACGGTGACCGTAAGGCTTGATGAAACAACGCGGCGAGCT
TTGATCAACGACCTTTTGGAAACTTCGGCTTCCCCTGGAGAGAGCGAGATTCTCCGCGCTGTAGAAGTCA
CCATTGTTGTGCACGACGACATCATTCCGTGGCGTTATCCAGCTAAGCGCGAACTGCAATTTGGAGAATG
GCAGCGCAATGACATTCTTGCAGGTATCTTCGAGCCAGCCACGATCGACATTGATCTGGCTATCTTGCTG
ACAAAAGCAAGAGAACATAGCGTTGCCTTGGTAGGTCCAGCGGCGGAGGAACTCTTTGATCCGGTTCCTG
AACAGGATCTATTTGAGGCGCTAAATGAAACCTTAACGCTATGGAACTCGCCGCCCGACTGGGCTGGCGA
TGAGCGAAATGTAGTGCTTACGTTGTCCCGCATTTGGTACAGCGCAGTAACCGGCAAAATCGCGCCGAAG
GATGTCGCTGCCGACTGGGCAATGGAGCGCCTGCCGGCCCAGTATCAGCCCGTCATACTTGAAGCTAGAC
AGGCTTATCTTGGACAAGAAGAAGATCGCTTGGCCTCGCGCGCAGATCAGTTGGAAGAATTTGTCCATTA
CGTAAAAGGCGAGATCACCAAGGTAGTCGGCAAATAACTGTCAGACCAAGTTTACTCATATATACTTTAG
ATTGATTTAAAACTTCATTTTTAATTTAAAAGGATCTAGGTGAAGATCCTTTTTGATAATCTCATGACCA
AAATCCCTTAACGTGAGTTTTCGTTCCACTGAGCGTCAGACCCCGTAGAAAAGATCAAAGGATCTTCTTG
AGATCCTTTTTTTCTGCGCGTAATCTGCTGCTTGCAAACAAAAAAACCACCGCTACCAGCGGTGGTTTGT
TTGCCGGATCAAGAGCTACCAACTCTTTTTCCGAAGGTAACTGGCTTCAGCAGAGCGCAGATACCAAATA
CTGTTCTTCTAGTGTAGCCGTAGTTAGGCCACCACTTCAAGAACTCTGTAGCACCGCCTACATACCTCGC
TCTGCTAATCCTGTTACCAGTGGCTGCTGCCAGTGGCGATAAGTCGTGTCTTACCGGGTTGGACTCAAGA
CGATAGTTACCGGATAAGGCGCAGCGGTCGGGCTGAACGGGGGGTTCGTGCACACAGCCCAGCTTGGAGC
GAACGACCTACACCGAACTGAGATACCTACAGCGTGAGCTATGAGAAAGCGCCACGCTTCCCGAAGGGAG
AAAGGCGGACAGGTATCCGGTAAGCGGCAGGGTCGGAACAGGAGAGCGCACGAGGGAGCTTCCAGGGGGA
AACGCCTGGTATCTTTATAGTCCTGTCGGGTTTCGCCACCTCTGACTTGAGCGTCGATTTTTGTGATGCT
CGTCAGGGGGGCGGAGCCTATGGAAAAACGCCAGCAACGCGGCCTTTTTACGGTTCCTGGCCTTTTGCTG
GCCTTTTGCTCACATGTTCTTTCCTGCGTTATCCCCTGATTCTGTGGATAACCGTATTACCGCCTTTGAG
TGAGCTGATACCGCTCGCCGCAGCCGAACGACCGAGCGCAGCGAGTCAGTGAGCGAGGAAGCGGAAGAGC
GCCCAATACGCAAACCGCCTCTCCCCGCGCGTTGGCCGATTCATTAATCACTCTGTGGTCTCAGGAGGCC
CTTTCGTATTCACTCGAGTTTACCACTCCCTATCAGTGATAGAGAAAAGTGAAAGTCGAGTTTACCACTC
CCTATCAGTGATAGAGAAAAGTGAAAGTCGAGTTTACCACTCCCTATCAGTGATAGAGAAAAGTGAAAGT
CGAGTTTACCACTCCCTATCAGTGATAGAGAAAAGTGAAAGTCGAGTTTACCACTCCCTATCAGTGATAG
AGAAAAGTGAAAGTCGAGTTTACCACTCCCTATCAGTGATAGAGAAAAGTGAAAGTCGAGCTCCCCATCT
TCAGTATATTCATCTTCCCATCCAAGAACCTTTATTTCCCCTAAGTAAGTACTTTGCTACATCCATACTC
CATCCTTCCCATCCCTTATTCCTTTGAACCTTTCAGTTCGAGCTTTCCCACTTCATCGCAGCTTGACTAA
CAGCTACCCCGCTTGAGCAGACATCACCAATGTGAGACCACGAA
Features (pLannotate 1.2.2; 8 found; start..end, strand, type, name):
    110..214     +  promoter       AmpR promoter: bla
    205..285     -  CDS            int (fragment): INT2_ECOLX - Protein inferred from homology: Swiss-Prot protein existence level 3. Putative integrase believed to be involved in the insertion of antibiotic resistance genes into plasmids and transposons. From Escherichia coli.
    373..429     +  CDS            GmR (fragment): gentamycin acetyltransferase; aacC1; confers resistance to gentamycin
    436..1224    +  CDS            aadA: S3AD_ECOLX - Experimental evidence at protein level: Swiss-Prot protein existence level 1. Mediates bacterial resistance to the antibiotics streptomycin and spectinomycin. From Escherichia coli.
   1398..1986    +  rep_origin     ori: high-copy-number ColE1/pMB1/pBR322/pUC origin of replication
   2169..2218    +  CDS            lacI (fragment): lac repressor; lacI; The lac repressor binds to the lac operator to inhibit transcription in E. coli. This inhibition can be relieved by adding lactose or isopropyl-β-D-thiogalactopyranoside (IPTG).
   2267..2510    +  protein_bind   tetracycline response element (fragment): contains seven copies of the tetracycline operator tetO tetracycline repressor TetR
   2565..2680    +  intron         gpdA intron: gpdA; intron from the Aspergillus nidulans glyceraldehyde-3-phosphate dehydrogenase gene (Punt et al., 1990)
