[The description below was written by a language model from this plasmid's Addgene catalogue record and pLannotate feature annotations shown in this document.]
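Description:
pFTK018 is a small (about 2.7 kb) level 0 part plasmid from the Fungal Modular Cloning ToolKit, built on the pICH41295 MoClo entry backbone. It is a storage and donor vector rather than an expression construct in its own right. It is maintained in E. coli through a high-copy ColE1/pUC-type origin and selected with spectinomycin through the aadA aminoglycoside adenylyltransferase gene. The short integrase, gentamicin acetyltransferase and lacI fragments annotated around the marker and cloning region are most likely remnants of the backbone's construction and are too short to encode functional proteins. No fungal selection marker or fungal replication element is annotated.

The stored part is a synthetic hybrid promoter, recorded as a six-repeat tetO promoter fused to a gpdA core promoter. In the feature table it appears as a partial tetracycline response element of roughly 240 bp, consistent with an array of tetO operator sites. This is followed closely by a segment matching the intron region of the Aspergillus nidulans glyceraldehyde-3-phosphate dehydrogenase gene, which presumably forms part of the gpdA core promoter segment. In such a design, the operator repeats act as an upstream binding platform for a TetR-based regulator, and the minimal gpdA core supplies the basal transcription initiation signals. Promoter output therefore depends on a separately supplied tetracycline-responsive transcription factor.

The part is intended to be combined with coding sequence and terminator parts into higher-level transcription units for controllable gene expression in filamentous fungi such as Penicillium and Aspergillus. The record does not state the flanking cloning sites or overhangs. The depositor sequence and the repository's sequencing result differ by only two nucleotides in length and carry the same annotated features.
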