Addgene plasmid #171290: pFTK018
Purpose: Part Plasmid Entry Vector (LVL0) from the Fungal Modular Cloning ToolKit.
Depositing lab: Arnold Driessen. Depositing organization: University of Groningen. Publication: Modular Synthetic Biology Toolkit for Filamentous Fungi. Mozsik L, Pohl C, Meyer V, Bovenberg RAL, Nygard Y, Driessen AJM. ACS Synth Biol. 2021 Nov 2. doi: 10.1021/acssynbio.1c00260. PubMed 34726388.
Backbone
  Vector backbone: pICH41295
  Vector type: Bacterial Expression, Yeast Expression, Synthetic Biology
Growth in bacteria
  Bacterial resistance: Spectinomycin, 50 μg/mL
  Growth temperature: 37°C
  Growth strain: DH5alpha
  Copy number: High Copy
Gene/Insert
  Gene/Insert name: PTET-6x-repeat promoter+CPgpdA (fused)
  Species: Penicillium, Aspergillus, or other fungal sources
  Mutation: n/a
  Cloning method: Restriction Enzyme; 5′ cloning site Unknown (unknown if destroyed)
Terms and licenses: Academic/Nonprofit Terms; Industry Terms: Not Available to Industry
How to cite: pFTK018 was a gift from Arnold Driessen (Addgene plasmid # 171290 ; http://n2t.net/addgene:171290 ; RRID:Addgene_171290)
